>Addgene plasmid #168571 | pDONR223 HCoV-HKU1 NSP2_nostop | addgene full sequence | sequence record 333750 | Addgene NGS Result
GTAAAACGACGGCCAGTCTTAAGCTCGGGCCCCAAATAATGATTTTATTTTGACTGATAGTGACCTGTTC
GTTGCAACAAATTGATGAGCAATGCTTTTTTATAATGCCAACTTTGTACAAAAAAGTTGGCATGATTAAA
CCCGTACTTTTTGTAGACCAGTATGGTTGTGACTATTCTGGTAAATTAGCAGATTGTCTTCAAGCTTATG
GTCATTATTCTTTGCAAGATATGAGACAAAAGCAGTCTGTATGGCTTGCCAATTGTGACTTTGATATTGT
AGTGGCTTGGCATGTAGTTCGTGATTCACGATTTGTTATGCGCCTGCAGACTATAGCTACTATTTGTGGT
ATTAAATATGTTGCACAACCTACAGAAGATGTAGTAGATGGAGATGTAGTTATACGTGAACCTGTACATT
TATTATCTGCTGATGCAATAGTTTTAAAGCTTCCTAGTTTGATGAAAGTTATGACTCATATGGATGATTT
TTCTATTAAATCTATATATAATGTTGATTTGTGTGATTGTGGTTTTGTTATGCAGTATGGTTATGTAGAT
TGTTTTAATGATAATTGTGATTTTTATGGTTGGGTTTCAGGTAATATGATGGATGGTTTTTCTTGTCCAT
TGTGTTGTACAGTTTATGACTCTAGCGAAGTTAAAGCCCAATCATCTGGTGTTATTCCTGAAAATCCTGT
GTTATTTACTAATAGTACTGATACTGTTAACCATGATTCTTTTAATTTGTATGGTTATTCTGTCACACCA
TTTGGTTCTTGTATATATTGGTCGCCGCGTCCTGGATTGTGGATTCCTATAATTAAATCTTCAGTCAAGT
CTTATGATGATTTGGTTTATTCAGGTGTAGTAGGTTGTAAATCTATTGTTAAAGAAACTGCTCTTATTAC
TCATGCACTTTACTTAGATTATGTTCAATGTAAGTGTGGTAATCTTGAACAAAATCATATTCTTGGCGTT
AATAATTCTTGGTGTAGGCAACTGTTGCTTAATAGAGGTGATTATAATATGCTTCTAAAAAATATTGACT
TGTTTGTTAAGCGTCGTGCTGATTTTGCTTGCAAGTTTGCAGTTTGTGGAGATGGTTTTGTACCTTTTTT
ACTAGATGGTTTAATTCCCCGTAGTTATTATCTAATTCAGAGTGGTATTTTCTTTACATCTTTGATGTCT
CAATTTTCACAAGAAGTTTCTGATATGTGTTTAAAAATGTGTATTTTGTTTATGGACAGAGTTTCAGTTG
CTACATTTTATATAGAGCATTATGTTAATAGGTTGGTTACTCAATTTAAGTTATTGGGTACTACACTTGT
TAATAAAATGGTTAATTGGTTTAATACCATGTTAGATGCTAGTGCACCTGCTACAGGCTGGCTTCTTTAC
CAATTATTGAATGGTCTTTTTGTAGTATCTCAAGCCAACTTTAATTTTGTTGCTTTAATACCTGATTATG
CTAAAATTTTAGTTAATAAATTTTACACTTTTTTTAAGTTATTATTAGAGTGTGTTACAGTTGATGTTTT
AAAAGATATGCCTGTTCTTAAAACTATTAATGGTTTAGTTTGTATTGTAGGCAATAAGTTTTATAACGTT
AGTACAGGGTTAATTCCTGGTTTTGTTTTACCATGTAATGCACAGGAACAACAAATTTATTTTTTTGAAG
GCGTTGCAGAATCTGTTATAGTAGAAGATGATGTTATTGAGAATGTCAAATCTTCTTTATCATCTTATGA
GTATTGTCAACCACCTAAATCTGTAGAAAAAATTTGTATTATAGATAATATGTACATGGGTAAGTGTGGT
GATAAATTTTTCCCTATTGTCATGAATGATAAAAATATTTGTCTTTTAGATCAGGCTTGGCGTTTTCCAT
GTGCATACCCAACTTTCTTGTACAAAGTTGGCATTATAAGAAAGCATTGCTTATCAATTTGTTGCAACGA
ACAGGTCACTATCAGTCAAAATAAAATCATTATTTGCCATCCAGCTGATATCCCCTATAGTGAGTCGTAT
TACATGGTCATAGCTGTTTCCTGGCAGCTCTGGCCCGTGTCTCAAAATCTCTGATGTTACATTGCACAAG
ATAAAAATATATCATCATGCCTCCTCTAGACCAGCCAGGACAGAAATGCCTCGACTTCGCTGCTACCCAA
GGTTGCCGGGTGACGCACACCGTGGAAACGGATGAAGGCACGAACCCAGTGGACATAAGCCTGTTCGGTT
CGTAAGCTGTAATGCAAGTAGCGTATGCGCTCACGCAACTGGTCCAGAACCTTGACCGAACGCAGCGGTG
GTAACGGCGCAGTGGCGGTTTTCATGGCTTGTTATGACTGTTTTTTTGGGGTACAGTCTATGCCTCGGGC
ATCCAAGCAGCAAGCGCGTTACGCCGTGGGTCGATGTTTGATGTTATGGAGCAGCAACGATGTTACGCAG
CAGGGCAGTCGCCCTAAAACAAAGTTAAACATTATGAGGGAAGCGGTGATCGCCGAAGTATCGACTCAAC
TATCAGAGGTAGTTGGCGTCATCGAGCGCCATCTCGAACCGACGTTGCTGGCCGTACATTTGTACGGCTC
CGCAGTGGATGGCGGCCTGAAGCCACACAGTGATATTGATTTGCTGGTTACGGTGACCGTAAGGCTTGAT
GAAACAACGCGGCGAGCTTTGATCAACGACCTTTTGGAAACTTCGGCTTCCCCTGGAGAGAGCGAGATTC
TCCGCGCTGTAGAAGTCACCATTGTTGTGCACGACGACATCATTCCGTGGCGTTATCCAGCTAAGCGCGA
ACTGCAATTTGGAGAATGGCAGCGCAATGACATTCTTGCAGGTATCTTCGAGCCAGCCACGATCGACATT
GATCTGGCTATCTTGCTGACAAAAGCAAGAGAACATAGCGTTGCCTTGGTAGGTCCAGCGGCGGAGGAAC
TCTTTGATCCGGTTCCTGAACAGGATCTATTTGAGGCGCTAAATGAAACCTTAACGCTATGGAACTCGCC
GCCCGACTGGGCTGGCGATGAGCGAAATGTAGTGCTTACGTTGTCCCGCATTTGGTACAGCGCAGTAACC
GGCAAAATCGCGCCGAAGGATGTCGCTGCCGACTGGGCAATGGAGCGCCTGCCGGCCCAGTATCAGCCCG
TCATACTTGAAGCTAGACAGGCTTATCTTGGACAAGAAGAAGATCGCTTGGCCTCGCGCGCAGATCAGTT
GGAAGAATTTGTCCACTACGTGAAAGGCGAGATCACCAAGGTAGTCGGCAAATAACCCTCGAGCCACCCA
TGACCAAAATCCCTTAACGTGAGTTACGCGTCGTTCCACTGAGCGTCAGACCCCGTAGAAAAGATCAAAG
GATCTTCTTGAGATCCTTTTTTTCTGCGCGTAATCTGCTGCTTGCAAACAAAAAAACCACCGCTACCAGC
GGTGGTTTGTTTGCCGGATCAAGAGCTACCAACTCTTTTTCCGAAGGTAACTGGCTTCAGCAGAGCGCAG
ATACCAAATACTGTTCTTCTAGTGTAGCCGTAGTTAGGCCACCACTTCAAGAACTCTGTAGCACCGCCTA
CATACCTCGCTCTGCTAATCCTGTTACCAGTGGCTGCTGCCAGTGGCGATAAGTCGTGTCTTACCGGGTT
GGACTCAAGACGATAGTTACCGGATAAGGCGCAGCGGTCGGGCTGAACGGGGGGTTCGTGCACACAGCCC
AGCTTGGAGCGAACGACCTACACCGAACTGAGATACCTACAGCGTGAGCTATGAGAAAGCGCCACGCTTC
CCGAAGGGAGAAAGGCGGACAGGTATCCGGTAAGCGGCAGGGTCGGAACAGGAGAGCGCACGAGGGAGCT
TCCAGGGGGAAACGCCTGGTATCTTTATAGTCCTGTCGGGTTTCGCCACCTCTGACTTGAGCGTCGATTT
TTGTGATGCTCGTCAGGGGGGCGGAGCCTATGGAAAAACGCCAGCAACGCGGCCTTTTTACGGTTCCTGG
CCTTTTGCTGGCCTTTTGCTCACATGTTCTTTCCTGCGTTATCCCCTGATTCTGTGGATAACCGTATTAC
CGCCTTTGAGTGAGCTGATACCGCTCGCCGCAGCCGAACGACCGAGCGCAGCGAGTCAGTGAGCGAGGAA
GCGGAAGAGCGCCCAATACGCAAACCGCCTCTCCCCGCGCGTTGGCCGATTCATTAATGCAGCTGGCACG
ACAGGTTTCCCGACTGGAAAGCGGGCAGTGAGCGCAACGCAATTAATACGCGTACCGCTAGCCAGGAAGA
GTTTGTAGAAACGCAAAAAGGCCATCCGTCAGGATGGCCTTCTGCTTAGTTTGATGCCTGGCAGTTTATG
GCGGGCGTCCTGCCCGCCACCCTCCGGGCCGTTGCTTCACAACGTTCAAATCCGCTCCCGGCGGATTTGT
CCTACTCAGGAGAGCGTTCACCGACAAACAACAGATAAAACGAAAGGCCCAGTCTTCCGACTGAGCCTTT
CGTTTTATTTGATGCCTGGCAGTTCCCTACTCTCGCGTTAACGCTAGCATGGATGTTTTCCCAGTCACGA
CGTT
Features (pLannotate 1.2.2; 12 found; start..end, strand, type, name):
     34..129     +  protein_bind   attL3: mutant version of attL; recombination site for the Gateway® LR reaction LR Clonase™
    135..1895    +  CDS            R1A_CVHN1 (fragment): Experimental evidence at protein level: Swiss-Prot protein existence level 1. [Non-structural protein 1]: binds to the 40S ribosomal subunit and inhibits host translation. The nsp1-40S ribosome complex further induces an endonucleolytic cleavage near the 5'UTR of host mRNAs, targeting them for degradation. By suppressing host gene expression, nsp1 facilitates efficient viral gene expression in infected cells and evasion from host immune response (By similarity). From Human coronavirus HKU1 (isolate N1) (HCoV-HKU1).
   1897..1996    -  protein_bind   attL2: mutant version of attL; recombination site for the Gateway® LR reaction LR Clonase™
   2014..2032    -  promoter       T7 promoter: promoter for bacteriophage T7 RNA polymerase
   2222..2245    +  promoter       Pc promoter (fragment): intI1 (promoter lies within the coding sequence); class 1 integron promoter
   2421..2477    +  CDS            GmR (fragment): gentamycin acetyltransferase; aacC1; confers resistance to gentamycin
   2484..3275    +  CDS            SmR: aminoglycoside adenylyltransferase (Murphy, 1985); aadA; confers resistance to spectinomycin and streptomycin
   3368..3956    +  rep_origin     ori: high-copy-number ColE1/pMB1/pBR322/pUC origin of replication
   4139..4231    +  CDS            lacI (fragment): lac repressor; lacI; The lac repressor binds to the lac operator to inhibit transcription in E. coli. This inhibition can be relieved by adding lactose or isopropyl-β-D-thiogalactopyranoside (IPTG).
   4286..4313    -  terminator     rrnB T2 terminator: transcription terminator T2 from the E. coli rrnB gene
   4445..4488    +  terminator     rrnB T1 terminator: Escherichia coli rrnB; transcription terminator T1 from the E. coli rrnB gene
   4535..17      -  CDS            lacZα (fragment) (across the origin): LacZα fragment of β-galactosidase; lacZ fragment
