[The description below was written by a language model from this plasmid's Addgene catalogue record and pLannotate feature annotations shown in this document.]
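Description:
pDONR223 HCoV-HKU1 NSP2_nostop is a Gateway-compatible Entry clone built on the pDONR223 backbone and carrying the coding sequence for non-structural protein 2 (NSP2) of human coronavirus HKU1, a segment of the viral ORF1ab replicase polyprotein. The 1,761 bp insert was introduced by Gateway cloning and, in the 4,554 nt sequenced record, occupies the interval between two attL recombination sites (annotated as attL3 and attL2). The automated annotation matches the insert to a fragment of the HKU1 isolate N1 replicase polyprotein 1a. The functional text attached to that match describes nsp1 and reflects the polyprotein entry as a whole, not the cloned region. As the name indicates, the ORF lacks a stop codon, so it can be read through into C-terminal tags or fusion partners supplied by a Destination vector.

The plasmid is propagated in E. coli from a high-copy ColE1/pUC-type origin and is selected with spectinomycin through the aadA (SmR) adenylyltransferase gene, which lies downstream of a fragment of a class 1 integron Pc promoter and a remnant of a gentamicin resistance gene. rrnB T1 and T2 terminators sit upstream of the cloning region, where they limit transcriptional read-through into the insert. A T7 promoter lies just outside attL2, and short lacI and lacZα fragments are backbone remnants. The listed M13 forward and reverse primers are used to sequence the insert. There is no eukaryotic promoter, so the clone is not an expression construct in itself. It serves as a source from which NSP2 is transferred by LR recombination into Destination vectors of choice, and it belongs to a collection of human coronavirus protein-coding Entry clones intended for flexible downstream use.
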