Addgene plasmid #168571: pDONR223 HCoV-HKU1 NSP2_nostop
Purpose: Gateway-compatible Entry vector
Depositing lab: Fritz Roth. Depositing organization: Sinai Health System. Publication: A resource of human coronavirus protein-coding sequences in a flexible, multipurpose Gateway Entry clone collection. Weller B, Lin CW, Pogoutse O, Sauer M, Marin-de la Rosa N, Strobel A, Young V, Knapp JJ, Rayhan A, Falter C, Kim DK, Roth FP, Falter-Braun P. G3 (Bethesda). 2023 Jul 5;13(7):jkad105. doi: 10.1093/g3journal/jkad105. PubMed 37267226.
Backbone
  Vector backbone: pDONR223
  Backbone manufacturer: Rual et al, Genome Res. 14:2128-2135, 2004.
  Backbone size w/o insert (bp): 5005
  Vector type: Other
Growth in bacteria
  Bacterial resistance: Spectinomycin, 50 μg/mL
  Growth temperature: 37°C
  Growth strain: DH5alpha
  Copy number: Unknown
Gene/Insert
  Gene/Insert name: NSP2
  Species: Other
  Insert size (bp): 1761
  Entrez Gene: ORF1ab (a.k.a. HCHV1gp1)
  Cloning method: Gateway Cloning
  Sequencing primers: 5′ m13-For; 3′ m13-Rev
Resource information
  A portion of this plasmid was derived from a plasmid made by: Falter-Braun Lab
Terms and licenses: Academic/Nonprofit Terms; Industry Terms
How to cite: pDONR223 HCoV-HKU1 NSP2_nostop was a gift from Fritz Roth (Addgene plasmid # 168571 ; http://n2t.net/addgene:168571 ; RRID:Addgene_168571)
